Addgene plasmid #107969: pBabe-CD44v4
Purpose: expression of CD44 variant
Depositing lab: Georg Weber. Depositing organization: University of Cincinnati.
Backbone
  Vector backbone: pBabe
  Vector type: Mammalian Expression, Retroviral
Growth in bacteria
  Bacterial resistance: Ampicillin, 100 μg/mL
  Growth temperature: 37°C
  Growth strain: NEB Stable
  Copy number: High Copy
Gene/Insert
  Gene/Insert name: mCD44v4
  Species: M. musculus (mouse)
  Mutation: splice variant; see Depositor Comments below
  GenBank ID: X66084.1
  Entrez Gene: Cd44 (a.k.a. HERMES, Ly-24, Pgp-1)
  Cloning method: Unknown
  Sequencing primers: 5′ Unknown
Terms and licenses: Academic/Nonprofit Terms; Industry Terms: Not Available to Industry
Depositor comments: Addgene NGS results identified R350G and N506S variants compared to the NCBI reference. These are polymorphisms that should not affect plasmid function according to the depositing lab.
How to cite: pBabe-CD44v4 was a gift from Georg Weber (Addgene plasmid # 107969 ; http://n2t.net/addgene:107969 ; RRID:Addgene_107969)
