[The description below was written by a language model from this plasmid's Addgene catalogue record and pLannotate feature annotations shown in this document.]
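Description:
pBabe-CD44v4 is a Moloney murine leukemia virus (MMLV)-based retroviral vector for expressing a mouse CD44 splice variant in mammalian cells. It is propagated in E. coli from a high-copy ColE1/pUC-type origin under ampicillin selection (β-lactamase). The retroviral portion runs from a 5′ MMLV LTR that spans the sequence origin, through the Ψ packaging signal, a truncated gag segment lacking its start codon, and a pol-derived region carrying the splice acceptor, to a 3′ LTR. These elements allow the vector transcript to be packaged into virions when gag, pol and env are provided in trans by a packaging cell line. After infection, the provirus integrates into the target cell genome. No internal promoter is annotated, so expression of the payload is presumably driven by the 5′ LTR.

The insert, mCD44v4, is a splice variant of mouse Cd44, which encodes a cell-surface adhesion receptor that binds hyaluronan and other extracellular matrix components and contributes to cell migration, lymphocyte homing and related processes. Full-plasmid sequencing found two amino-acid differences from the reference (R350G and N506S), which the depositor regards as polymorphisms without functional consequence. Downstream of the Cd44 coding sequence the feature table shows an EMCV IRES followed by EGFP. The two proteins should therefore be translated from one bicistronic transcript, letting transduced cells be identified or sorted by green fluorescence. No mammalian drug-resistance marker is annotated, unlike the commonly used pBabe versions. The stated purpose is simply expression of the CD44 variant, and the cloning method is not recorded.
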