Features (pLannotate 1.2.2; 15 found; start..end, strand, type, name):
    257..614     +  misc_feature   MMLV Ψ: packaging signal of Moloney murine leukemia virus (MMLV)
    679..1095    +  CDS            gag (truncated): truncated Moloney murine leukemia virus (MMLV) gag gene lacking the start codon
   1105..1479    +  misc_feature   pol region: Moloney murine leukemia virus (MMLV) pol region containing the splice acceptor site
   1528..1548    +  misc_feature   MCS (fragment): pBluescript multiple cloning site
   1568..3532    +  CDS            Cd44 (fragment): CD44_MOUSE - Also known as Ly-24. Experimental evidence at protein level: Swiss-Prot protein existence level 1. Cell-surface receptor that plays a role in cell-cell interactions, cell adhesion and migration, helping them to sense and respond to changes in the tissue microenvironment. Participates thereby in a wide variety of cellular functions including the activation, recirculation and homing of T-lymphocytes, hematopoiesis, inflammation and response to bacterial infection. Engages, through its ectodomain, extracellular matrix components such as hyaluronan/HA, collagen, growth factors, cytoki
   3696..4158    +  misc_feature   IRES: internal ribosome entry site (IRES) of the encephalomyocarditis virus (EMCV)
   4172..4891    +  CDS            EGFP: the original enhanced GFP (Yang et al., 1996) mammalian codon-optimized
   4955..5076    +  LTR            3' LTR (ΔU3) (fragment): self-inactivating 3' long terminal repeat (LTR) from Moloney murine leukemia virus
   5077..5546    +  LTR            LTR: long terminal repeat from Moloney murine leukemia virus
   5612..5664    -  CDS            lacI (fragment): lac repressor; lacI; The lac repressor binds to the lac operator to inhibit transcription in E. coli. This inhibition can be relieved by adding lactose or isopropyl-β-D-thiogalactopyranoside (IPTG).
   5847..6435    -  rep_origin     ori: high-copy-number ColE1/pMB1/pBR322/pUC origin of replication
   6506..6558    +  promoter       AmpR promoter (fragment): bla
   6559..7419    +  CDS            AmpR: β-lactamase; bla; confers resistance to ampicillin, carbenicillin, and related antibiotics
   7505..7564    -  promoter       AmpR promoter (fragment): bla
   7981..194     +  LTR            LTR (across the origin): long terminal repeat from Moloney murine leukemia virus
>Addgene plasmid #107969 | pBabe-CD44v4 | addgene full sequence | sequence record 222222 | Addgene NGS Result
GCTTCTGCTCCCCGAGCTCAATAAAAGAGCCCACAACCCCTCACTCGGCGCGCCAGTCCTCCGATTGACT
GAGTCGCCCGGGTACCCGTGTATCCAATAAACCCTCTTGCAGTTGCATCCGACTTGTGGTCTCGCTGTTC
CTTGGGAGGGTCTCCTCTGAGTGATTGACTACCCGTCAGCGGGGGTCTTTCATTTGGGGGCTCGTCCGGG
ATCGGGAGACCCCTGCCCAGGGACCACCGACCCACCACCGGGAGGTAAGCTGGCCAGCAACTTATCTGTG
TCTGTCCGATTGTCTAGTGTCTATGACTGATTTTATGCGCCTGCGTCGGTACTAGTTAGCTAACTAGCTC
TGTATCTGGCGGACCCGTGGTGGAACTGACGAGTTCGGAACACCCGGCCGCAACCCTGGGAGACGTCCCA
GGGACTTCGGGGGCCGTTTTTGTGGCCCGACCTGAGTCCAAAAATCCCGATCGTTTTGGACTCTTTGGTG
CACCCCCCTTAGAGGAGGGATATGTGGTTCTGGTAGGAGACGAGAACCTAAAACAGTTCCCGCCTCCGTC
TGAATTTTTGCTTTCGGTTTGGGACCGAAGCCGCGCCGCGCGTCTTGTCTGCTGCAGCATCGTTCTGTGT
TGTCTCTGTCTGACTGTGTTTCTGTATTTGTCTGAAAATATGGGCCCGGGCCAGACTGTTACCACTCCCT
TAAGTTTGACCTTAGGTCACTGGAAAGATGTCGAGCGGATCGCTCACAACCAGTCGGTAGATGTCAAGAA
GAGACGTTGGGTTACCTTCTGCTCTGCAGAATGGCCAACCTTTAACGTCGGATGGCCGCGAGACGGCACC
TTTAACCGAGACCTCATCACCCAGGTTAAGATCAAGGTCTTTTCACCTGGCCCGCATGGACACCCAGACC
AGGTCCCCTACATCGTGACCTGGGAAGCCTTGGCTTTTGACCCCCCTCCCTGGGTCAAGCCCTTTGTACA
CCCTAAGCCTCCGCCTCCTCTTCCTCCATCCGCCCCGTCTCTCCCCCTTGAACCTCCTCGTTCGACCCCG
CCTCGATCCTCCCTTTATCCAGCCCTCACTCCTTCTCTAGGCGCCCCCATATGGCCATATGAGATCTTAT
ATGGGGCACCCCCGCCCCTTGTAAACTTCCCTGACCCTGACATGACAAGAGTTACTAACAGCCCCTCTCT
CCAAGCTCACTTACAGGCTCTCTACTTAGTCCAGCACGAAGTCTGGAGACCTCTGGCGGCAGCCTACCAA
GAACAACTGGACCGACCGGTGGTACCTCACCCTTACCGAGTCGGCGACACAGTGTGGGTCCGCCGACACC
AGACTAAGAACCTAGAACCTCGCTGGAAAGGACCTTACACAGTCCTGCTGACCACCCCCACCGCCCTCAA
AGTAGACGGCATCGCAGCTTGGATACACGCCGCCCACGTGAAGGCTGCCGACCCCGGGGGTGGACCATCC
TCTAGACTGCCGGATCCATTTAAATTCGAATTCCTGCAGGCCTCGAGGGCCGGCGCGCCGCGGTGGCGGC
CGCTCTAGCCCCTCGCTCGCCCACGCCATGGACAAGTTTTGGTGGCACACAGCTTGGGGACTTTGCCTCT
TGCAGTTGAGCCTGGCACATCAGCAGATCGATTTGAATGTAACCTGCCGCTACGCAGGTGTATTCCATGT
GGAGAAAAATGGCCGCTACAGTATCTCCCGGACTGAGGCAGCTGACCTCTGCCAGGCTTTCAACAGTACC
TTACCCACCATGGACCAAATGAAGTTGGCCCTGAGCAAGGGTTTTGAAACATGCAGGTATGGGTTCATAG
AAGGAAATGTGGTAATTCCGAGGATTCATCCCAACGCTATCTGTGCAGCCAACCACACAGGAGTATATAT
CCTCGTCACGTCCAACACCTCCCACTATGACACATATTGCTTCAATGCCTCAGCCCCTCCTGAAGAAGAC
TGTACATCAGTCACAGACCTACCCAATTCCTTCGATGGACCCGTTACCATAACTATTGTCAACCGTGATG
GTACACGCTACAGCAAGAAGGGCGAGTATAGAACACACCAAGAAGACATCGATGCTTCAAACATTATAGA
TGACGATGTCAGCAGCGGCTCCACCATCGAGAAGAGCACCCCAGAAGGCTACATTTTGCACACCTACCTT
CCTACTGAACAGCCTACTGGAGATCAGGATGACTCCTTCTTTATCCGGAGCACCTTGGCCACCATTGCAA
CTACTCCACGGGTTTCTGCCCGCACAGAAGACAACCAGGACTGGACCCAGTGGAAGCCAAACCATTCAAA
CCCGGAAGTACTACTTCAGACAACCACCAGGATGGCTGATATAGACAGAATCAGCACCAGTGCTCATGGA
GAAAATTGGACCCCGGAACCACAGCCTCCTTTCAATAACCATGAGTATCAGGATGAAGAGGAGACCCCAC
ATGCTACAAGCACAACTCCTAATAGTACAGCAGAAGCAGCAGCTACCCAGCAGGAGACGTGGTTTCAGAA
CGGATGGCAGGGGAAGAACCCCCCTACCCCAAGCGAAGACTCCCATGTGACAGAAGGGACAACTGCTTCG
GCCCACAACAACCATCCAAGTCAAGGAATAACAACACAGAGTCAAGAGGATGTTTCCTGGACAGATTTCT
TCGACCCAATCTCACATCCAATGGGACAAGGTCATCAAACAGAAAGCAAGGATACAGACTCCAGTCATAG
TACAACCCTTCAGCCTACTGCAGCTCCAAATACCCATTTGGTGGAAGACTTGAACAGGACAGGACCACTT
TCAGTGACAACTCCACAGAGTCATTCTCAGAACTTCTCTACATTACATGGAGAGCCGGAAGAAGACGAAA
ACTATCCAACAACTTCTATTCTGCCATCTAGCACTAAGAGCAGCGCTAAAGATGCAAGAAGAGGTGGAAG
TCTTCCCACAGATACAACTACTTCTGTAGAAGGCTACACCTTTCAATACCCAGACACAATGGAAAATGGG
ACTCTCTTCCCAGTGACCCCTGCTAAAACTGAGGTCTTTGGAGAAACTGAAGTGACTCTTGCTACTGACT
CCAGCGTTAATGTTGATGGCTCCTTACCAGGAGATCGAGACTCATCCAAGGACTCCAGGGGGAGTTCCCG
CACTGTGACTCATGGATCCGAATTAGCTGGACACTCAAGTGCGAACCAGGACAGTGGAGTGACCACAACT
TCTGGTCCTATGAGGAGACCTCAGATTCCAGAATGGCTCATCATCTTGGCATCTCTCCTGGCACTGGCTC
TGATTCTTGCCGTCTGCATCGCGGTCAATAGTAGGAGAAGGTGTGGGCAGAAGAAAAAGCTGGTGATCAA
CGGTGGCAATGGGACAGTGGAAGACAGGAAACCCAGTGAGCTCAACGGGGAGGCCAGCAAGTCTCAGGAA
ATGGTGCATTTGGTGAACAAGGAACCATCAGAGACCCCAGACCAGTGTATGACAGCTGACGAGACCCGGA
ATCTGCAGAGTGTGGACATGAAGATTGGGGTTTAGTGCCTGGGCCGAACCAGGGGCGGATCCCCCGTAAA
TTCCGCCCCCCCCCCCCCTCTCCCTCCCCCCCCCCTAACGTTACTGGCCGAAGCCGCTTGGAATAAGGCC
GGTGTGCGTTTGTCTATATGTTATTTTCCACCATATTGCCGTCTTTTGGCAATGTGAGGGCCCGGAAACC
TGGCCCTGTCTTCTTGACGAGCATTCCTAGGGGTCTTTCCCCTCTCGCCAAAGGAATGCAAGGTCTGTTG
AATGTCGTGAAGGAAGCAGTTCCTCTGGAAGCTTCTTGAAGACAAACAACGTCTGTAGCGACCCTTTGCA
GGCAGCGGAACCCCCCACCTGGCGACAGGTGCCTCTGCGGCCAAAAGCCACGTGTATAAGATACACCTGC
AAAGGCGGCACAACCCCAGTGCCACGTTGTGAGTTGGATAGTTGTGGAAAGAGTCAAATGGCTCTCCTCA
AGCGTATTCAACAAGGGGCTGAAGGATGCCCAGAAGGTACCCCATTGTATGGGATCTGATCTGGGGCCTC
GGTGCACATGCTTTACATGTGTTTAGTCGAGGTTAAAAAAACGTCTAGGCCCCCCGAACCACGGGGACGT
GGTTTTCCTTTGAAAAACACGATGATAATATGGCCACAACCATGGTGAGCAAGGGCGAGGAGCTGTTCAC
CGGGGTGGTGCCCATCCTGGTCGAGCTGGACGGCGACGTAAACGGCCACAAGTTCAGCGTGTCCGGCGAG
GGCGAGGGCGATGCCACCTACGGCAAGCTGACCCTGAAGTTCATCTGCACCACCGGCAAGCTGCCCGTGC
CCTGGCCCACCCTCGTGACCACCCTGACCTACGGCGTGCAGTGCTTCAGCCGCTACCCCGACCACATGAA
GCAGCACGACTTCTTCAAGTCCGCCATGCCCGAAGGCTACGTCCAGGAGCGCACCATCTTCTTCAAGGAC
GACGGCAACTACAAGACCCGCGCCGAGGTGAAGTTCGAGGGCGACACCCTGGTGAACCGCATCGAGCTGA
AGGGCATCGACTTCAAGGAGGACGGCAACATCCTGGGGCACAAGCTGGAGTACAACTACAACAGCCACAA
CGTCTATATCATGGCCGACAAGCAGAAGAACGGCATCAAGGTGAACTTCAAGATCCGCCACAACATCGAG
GACGGCAGCGTGCAGCTCGCCGACCACTACCAGCAGAACACCCCCATCGGCGACGGCCCCGTGCTGCTGC
CCGACAACCACTACCTGAGCACCCAGTCCGCCCTGAGCAAAGACCCCAACGAGAAGCGCGATCACATGGT
CCTGCTGGAGTTCGTGACCGCCGCCGGGATCACTCTCGGCATGGACGAGCTGTACAAGTAAAGCGCCAGC
ACAGTGGTCGACGATAAAATAAAAGATTTTATTTAGTCTCCAGAAAAAGGGGGGAATGAAAGACCCCACC
TGTAGGTTTGGCAAGCTAGCTTAAGTAACGCCATTTTGCAAGGCATGGAAAAATACATAACTGAGAATAG
AGAAGTTCAGATCAAGGTCAGGAACAGATGGAACAGCTGAATATGGGCCAAACAGGATATCTGTGGTAAG
CAGTTCCTGCCCCGGCTCAGGGCCAAGAACAGATGGAACAGCTGAATATGGGCCAAACAGGATATCTGTG
GTAAGCAGTTCCTGCCCCGGCTCAGGGCCAAGAACAGATGGTCCCCAGATGCGGTCCAGCCCTCAGCAGT
TTCTAGAGAACCATCAGATGTTTCCAGGGTGCCCCAAGGACCTGAAATGACCCTGTGCCTTATTTGAACT
AACCAATCAGTTCGCTTCTCGCTTCTGTTCGCGCGCTTCTGCTCCCCGAGCTCAATAAAAGAGCCCACAA
CCCCTCACTCGGGGCGCCAGTCCTCCGATTGACTGAGTCGCCCGGGTACCCGTGTATCCAATAAACCCTC
TTGCAGTTGCATCCGACTTGTGGTCTCGCTGTTCCTTGGGAGGGTCTCCTCTGAGTGATTGACTACCCGT
CAGCGGGGGTCTTTCACATGCAGCATGTATCAAAATTAATTTGGTTTTTTTTCTTAAGTATTTACATTAA
ATGGCCATAGTTGCATTAATGAATCGGCCAACGCGCGGGGAGAGGCGGTTTGCGTATTGGGCGCTCTTCC
GCTTCCTCGCTCACTGACTCGCTGCGCTCGGTCGTTCGGCTGCGGCGAGCGGTATCAGCTCACTCAAAGG
CGGTAATACGGTTATCCACAGAATCAGGGGATAACGCAGGAAAGAACATGTGAGCAAAAGGCCAGCAAAA
GGCCAGGAACCGTAAAAAGGCCGCGTTGCTGGCGTTTTTCCATAGGCTCCGCCCCCCTGACGAGCATCAC
AAAAATCGACGCTCAAGTCAGAGGTGGCGAAACCCGACAGGACTATAAAGATACCAGGCGTTTCCCCCTG
GAAGCTCCCTCGTGCGCTCTCCTGTTCCGACCCTGCCGCTTACCGGATACCTGTCCGCCTTTCTCCCTTC
GGGAAGCGTGGCGCTTTCTCATAGCTCACGCTGTAGGTATCTCAGTTCGGTGTAGGTCGTTCGCTCCAAG
CTGGGCTGTGTGCACGAACCCCCCGTTCAGCCCGACCGCTGCGCCTTATCCGGTAACTATCGTCTTGAGT
CCAACCCGGTAAGACACGACTTATCGCCACTGGCAGCAGCCACTGGTAACAGGATTAGCAGAGCGAGGTA
TGTAGGCGGTGCTACAGAGTTCTTGAAGTGGTGGCCTAACTACGGCTACACTAGAAGAACAGTATTTGGT
ATCTGCGCTCTGCTGAAGCCAGTTACCTTCGGAAAAAGAGTTGGTAGCTCTTGATCCGGCAAACAAACCA
CCGCTGGTAGCGGTGGTTTTTTTGTTTGCAAGCAGCAGATTACGCGCAGAAAAAAAGGATCTCAAGAAGA
TCCTTTGATCTTTTCTACGGGGTCTGACGCTCAGTGGAACGAAAACTCACGTTAAGGGATTTTGGTCATG
AGACAATAACCCTGATAAATGCTTCAATAATATTGAAAAAGGAAGAGTATGAGTATTCAACATTTCCGTG
TCGCCCTTATTCCCTTTTTTGCGGCATTTTGCCTTCCTGTTTTTGCTCACCCAGAAACGCTGGTGAAAGT
AAAAGATGCTGAAGATCAGTTGGGTGCACGAGTGGGTTACATCGAACTGGATCTCAACAGCGGTAAGATC
CTTGAGAGTTTTCGCCCCGAAGAACGTTTTCCAATGATGAGCACTTTTAAAGTTCTGCTATGTGGCGCGG
TATTATCCCGTATTGACGCCGGGCAAGAGCAACTCGGTCGCCGCATACACTATTCTCAGAATGACTTGGT
TGAGTACTCACCAGTCACAGAAAAGCATCTTACGGATGGCATGACAGTAAGAGAATTATGCAGTGCTGCC
ATAACCATGAGTGATAACACTGCGGCCAACTTACTTCTGACAACGATCGGAGGACCGAAGGAGCTAACCG
CTTTTTTGCACAACATGGGGGATCATGTAACTCGCCTTGATCGTTGGGAACCGGAGCTGAATGAAGCCAT
ACCAAACGACGAGCGTGACACCACGATGCCTGTAGCAATGGCAACAACGTTGCGCAAACTATTAACTGGC
GAACTACTTACTCTAGCTTCCCGGCAACAATTAATAGACTGGATGGAGGCGGATAAAGTTGCAGGACCAC
TTCTGCGCTCGGCCCTTCCGGCTGGCTGGTTTATTGCTGATAAATCTGGAGCCGGTGAGCGTGGGTCTCG
CGGTATCATTGCAGCACTGGGGCCAGATGGTAAGCCCTCCCGTATCGTAGTTATCTACACGACGGGGAGT
CAGGCAACTATGGATGAACGAAATAGACAGATCGCTGAGATAGGTGCCTCACTGATTAAGCATTGGTAAC
TGTCAGACCAAGTTTACTCATATATACTTTAGATTGATTTGCGGCCGGCCGCAAAAGGATCTAGGTGAAG
ATCCTTTTTGATAATCTCATGAGCGGATACATATTTGAATGTATTTAGAAAAATAAACAAATAGGGGTTC
CGCGCACATTTCCCCGAAAAGTGCCACCAGCTTTGCTCTTAGGAGTTTCCTAATACATCCCAAACTCAAA
TATATAAAGCATTTGACTTGTTCTATGCCCTAGGGGGCGGGGGGAAGCTAAGCCAGCTTTTTTTAACATT
TAAAATGTTAATTCCATTTTAAATGCACAGATGTTTTTATTTCATAAGGGTTTCAATGTGCATGAATGCT
GCAATATTCCTGTTACCAAAGCTAGTATAAATAAAAATAGATAAACGTGGAAATTACTTAGAGTTTCTGT
CATTAACGTTTCCTTCCTCAGTTGACAACATAAATGCGCTGCTGAGAAGCCAGTTTGCATCTGTCAGGAT
CAATTTCCCATTATGCCAGTCATATTAATTACTAGTCAATTAGTTGATTTTTATTTTTGACATATACATG
TGAAAGACCCCACCTGTAGGTTTGGCAAGCTAGCTTAAGTAACGCCATTTTGCAAGGCATGGAAAAATAC
ATAACTGAGAATAGAAAAGTTCAGATCAAGGTCAGGAACAGATGGAACAGCTGAATATGGGCCAAACAGG
ATATCTGTGGTAAGCAGTTCCTGCCCCGGCTCAGGGCCAAGAACAGATGGAACAGCTGAATATGGGCCAA
ACAGGATATCTGTGGTAAGCAGTTCCTGCCCCGGCTCAGGGCCAAGAACAGATGGTCCCCAGATGCGGTC
CAGCCCTCAGCAGTTTCTAGAGAACCATCAGATGTTTCCAGGGTGCCCCAAGGACCTGAAATGACCCTGT
GCCTTATTTGAACTAACCAATCAGTTCGCTTCTCGCTTCTGTTCGCGC
